Addgene plasmid #226489: POC1547
Purpose: pMOBK360_VM_N2 assembled plasmid (Kanamycin R) containing three inserts (POC1539-POC1541) assembled in POC1519 using the site-selective methylation protection approach
Depositing lab: Christopher A. O'Callaghan. Depositing organization: University of Oxford. Publication: UniClo: scarless hierarchical DNA assembly without sequence constraint. Flores-Fernandez CN, Lin D, Robins K, O'Callaghan CA. Nucleic Acids Res. 2025 Jun 20;53(12):gkaf548. doi: 10.1093/nar/gkaf548. PubMed 40548934.
Backbone
  Vector backbone: POC1518
  Backbone manufacturer: Self-made
  Backbone size w/o insert (bp): 6397
  Total vector size (bp): 9881
  Vector type: Bacterial Expression
Growth in bacteria
  Bacterial resistance: Kanamycin, 50 μg/mL
  Growth temperature: 37°C
  Growth strain: DH5alpha
  Copy number: Low Copy
Gene/Insert
  Gene/Insert name: Assembled construct flanked by methylation-protectable BsaI sites and containing several always-methylable internal BsaI sites (alt name: MICA gene fragment modified)
  Species: H. sapiens (human)
  Insert size (bp): 3583
Terms and licenses: Academic/Nonprofit Terms; Industry Terms: Not Available to Industry
Depositor comments: The DH10B strain should be used for expression of this plasmid.
How to cite: POC1547 was a gift from Christopher A. O'Callaghan (Addgene plasmid # 226489 ; http://n2t.net/addgene:226489 ; RRID:Addgene_226489)
