[The description below was written by a language model from this plasmid's Addgene catalogue record and pLannotate feature annotations shown in this document.]
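Description:
POC1547 is catalogued as a low-copy, kanamycin-selected bacterial plasmid of about 9.9 kb, also called pMOBK360_VM_N2. It was built to demonstrate a scarless hierarchical DNA assembly method based on site-selective methylation protection. According to the catalogue entry, three inserts carried in precursor plasmids (POC1539 to POC1541) were joined in a self-made recipient vector. The purpose field names this vector as POC1519, while the backbone field lists POC1518 at roughly 6.4 kb. The resulting insert of about 3.6 kb is a modified fragment of the human MICA gene. It is flanked by BsaI sites that can be shielded from cleavage by methylation, and it contains several internal BsaI sites that are always methylable. This arrangement lets the type IIS enzyme act only at chosen junctions, so that an assembled product can be released and carried into the next assembly round despite internal recognition sites. The record does not state a promoter driving the insert, and the fragment appears to serve as assembly test cargo rather than as an expressed product.

The accompanying feature table does not match this description and seems to derive from a different construct. It annotates a 15.5 kb sequence with an ampicillin resistance gene and a high-copy ColE1/pUC-type origin, and it shows no kanamycin marker and no MICA sequence. Its features include a dual T7/lac operator and baculovirus hr5/IE1 promoter arrangement with lacI. These drive what looks like an engineered myosin fusion, comprising a haloalkane dehalogenase tag, a myosin VI fragment, miniSOG, fragments of non-muscle myosin, spectrin and alpha-actinin, and an HSV tag. Because of this conflict, those annotations should not be taken as describing POC1547, and the plasmid's identity should be checked against the depositor's sequence.
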