Features (pLannotate 1.2.2; 27 found; start..end, strand, type, name):
    335..652     -  CDS            miniSOG: miniSOG is a basic (constitutively fluorescent) cyan fluorescent protein published in 2011, derived from Arabidopsis thaliana. It requires the cofactor flavin for fluorescence.
    707..3481    -  CDS            MYO6 (fragment): MYO6_HUMAN - Also known as KIAA0389. Experimental evidence at protein level: Swiss-Prot protein existence level 1. Myosins are actin-based motor molecules with ATPase activity (By similarity). Unconventional myosins serve in intracellular movements (By similarity). Myosin 6 is a reverse-direction motor protein that moves towards the minus-end of actin filaments (PubMed:10519557). Has slow rate of actin-activated ADP release due to weak ATP binding (By similarity). Functions in a variety of intracellular processes such as vesicular membrane trafficking and cell migration (By similarity). Requir
   3488..4366    -  CDS            dhaA: DHAA_RHOSD - Experimental evidence at protein level: Swiss-Prot protein existence level 1. Catalyzes hydrolytic cleavage of carbon-halogen bonds in halogenated aliphatic compounds, leading to the formation of the corresponding primary alcohols, halide ions and protons. Has a broad substrate specificity, which includes primary, secondary and cyclic haloalkanes (chain length > C4). From Rhodococcus sp. (strain TDTM0003).
   4410..4432    -  RBS            RBS: efficient ribosome binding site from bacteriophage T7 gene 10 (Olins and Rangwala, 1989)
   4447..4471    -  protein_bind   lac operator: The lac repressor binds to the lac operator to inhibit transcription in E. coli. This inhibition can be relieved by adding lactose or isopropyl-β-D-thiogalactopyranoside (IPTG). lac repressor encoded by lacI
   4472..4490    -  promoter       T7 promoter: promoter for bacteriophage T7 RNA polymerase
   4504..5095    -  promoter       IE1 promoter: promoter of the ie1 gene from the baculovirus Autographa californica
   5099..5581    -  enhancer       hr5 enhancer: Autographa californica hr5; baculovirus early transcription enhancer
   5624..5646    -  protein_bind   lac operator (fragment): The lac repressor binds to the lac operator to inhibit transcription in E. coli. This inhibition can be relieved by adding lactose or isopropyl-β-D-thiogalactopyranoside (IPTG). lac repressor encoded by lacI
   5650..5680    -  promoter       lac promoter: promoter for the E. coli lac operon
   5695..5716    -  protein_bind   CAP binding site: CAP binding activates transcription in the presence of cAMP. E. coli catabolite activator protein
   5729..5821    -  CDS            lacI (fragment): lac repressor; lacI; The lac repressor binds to the lac operator to inhibit transcription in E. coli. This inhibition can be relieved by adding lactose or isopropyl-β-D-thiogalactopyranoside (IPTG).
   6004..6592    -  rep_origin     ori: high-copy-number ColE1/pMB1/pBR322/pUC origin of replication
   6763..7623    -  CDS            AmpR: β-lactamase; bla; confers resistance to ampicillin, carbenicillin, and related antibiotics
   7624..7728    -  promoter       AmpR promoter: bla
   7760..7852    +  CDS            TcR (fragment): tetracycline efflux protein; tet; confers resistance to tetracycline
   7860..7937    +  promoter       lacI promoter: lacI
   7938..9020    +  CDS            lacI: lac repressor; lacI; The lac repressor binds to the lac operator to inhibit transcription in E. coli. This inhibition can be relieved by adding lactose or isopropyl-β-D-thiogalactopyranoside (IPTG).
   9033..9054    +  protein_bind   CAP binding site: CAP binding activates transcription in the presence of cAMP. E. coli catabolite activator protein
   9069..9137    +  CDS            TcR (fragment): tetracycline efflux protein; tet; confers resistance to tetracycline
   9142..9449    -  terminator     IE1 terminator: terminator of the ie1 gene from the baculovirus Autographa californica
   9474..9521    -  terminator     T7 terminator: transcription terminator for bacteriophage T7 RNA polymerase
   9529..9564    -  CDS            SET1 (fragment): solubility-enhancement tag derived from T7 phage gene 10B
   9591..9623    -  CDS            HSV tag: HSV (herpes simplex virus) epitope tag
   9751..14349   -  CDS            zip (fragment): MYSN_DROME - Experimental evidence at protein level: Swiss-Prot protein existence level 1. Nonmuscle myosin appears to be responsible for cellularization. Required for morphogenesis and cytokinesis (PubMed:24786584). Necessary for auditory transduction: plays a role in Johnston's organ organization by acting in scolopidial apical attachment (PubMed:27331610). Interaction with the myosin ck may be important for this function (PubMed:27331610). From Drosophila melanogaster (Fruit fly).
  14251..15063   -  CDS            SPTA1 (fragment): SPTA1_HUMAN - Also known as SPTA. Experimental evidence at protein level: Swiss-Prot protein existence level 1. Spectrin is the major constituent of the cytoskeletal network underlying the erythrocyte plasma membrane. It associates with band 4.1 and actin to form the cytoskeletal superstructure of the erythrocyte plasma membrane. From Homo sapiens (Human).
  15055..253     -  CDS            abpA (fragment) (across the origin): ACTNA_DICDI - Also known as actnA. Experimental evidence at protein level: Swiss-Prot protein existence level 1. F-actin cross-linking protein which is thought to anchor actin to a variety of intracellular structures. This is a bundling protein. Increases the actin-stimulated ATPase activity of myosin. Involved in vegetative cell growth, phagocytosis, motility and development, probably through stabilization of the actin network in the cortical cytoskeleton. From Dictyostelium discoideum (Slime mold).
>Addgene plasmid #226489 | POC1547 | addgene full sequence | sequence record 468559 | Addgene NGS Result
GGCCAGCTGGTGCAACAAATGGTTCACGTTTAATTAAACGTAATTTAGTTTGTAATGAATTGTAGATAGC
TTCCAATTCAGAGACTTCTTGACCCTTTGGTGGTTTTTCGGTTTTTTTATATTCTTTATGAGCGTTCATG
AAACTTTGAACAGATTCGATGGAATCACCAAAATCACGTGATTCAAGTGATGCTTGTTTATCGTTAATCC
ATTGAACGAGTTCATTGGCTCTTTTAAGATAATCAGATCGTGTTGCCGCCTCATCAATATTTTCTGCAGT
TTTCTTAATCAGCATGACACCCTCACGCTCGGCCGCATCACGGACATGTTCGGTACCATCCAACTGGACA
CCAATAAAGTACTGGACATCACCCTTCTGATCACGCATAGGCTGCAAGTGAAAGAGGTTCCAGAACTTTT
TACCACTCTTTGTATAATTAATCAGCTGTACAGTGACCTCTGTTTGGTTATCGATGGCATCACGAATTTT
GCGCACTGTCGCGCGATCGGTTTCAGGACCTTGAAGAAAACGGCAGTTACGACCCAGAATTTCTTCTCGC
GAATATTCTGTCAACTGCAAGAAACTATCGGACGCGAAGATAATGGGATTATCTGGCAAACGTGGGTCAG
TAATGACAAAGTTCTTCTCAATACGTTCAAGAGTAGTAGCTAGCACTGCGATCTTTTTCTGCCTCTTCAA
CTCGATCCTCAAAGCCTCTGCGTGCTCCTGCTCTGCCTTTTCCAGTGCACTCCAGGTACTGTCAATCTCG
TTGGGGGTCAATCCTGCGGGAGCCACGAAGGGCTCTCTCTTGATCAGCCTCAGCTTGGTCTGCAGACTGT
TATATATTGCCTCGAGCTCGCTCACCTCCTGTCCTTTGGGGGGCTTCTCCGTCTTCTTGTACTCCTTGTG
CGCATTCATAAAGGACTGCACACTCTCAATACTGTCTCCGAAGTCTCTACTCTCCAAACTAGCCTGCTTG
TCATTGATCCACTGCACCAACTCGTTAGCACGCTTCAAGTAGTCGCTACGCGTCTGGGCTTCAGCTCGAT
ATTTTATTTTGTTTTTCAATTTAATGACTGAGAGCGAGCACCACTGAACTTTCTTCCAGCGACTGCAGAT
AAGCCAGTGATTGACTCTCTTAACCAGCTCTGCTAAGTGGTCAGGGTCGGACTTCATAATCTGATCAAAT
TCTGCAAACTTGCCAGGTCTAAAAAATACTTTTGTTAACCCAAACTTGTAGTCAATTTCATTTAAGCCCA
GGGCTTTAAAAAGAGCCTTACAAAATAGTCTTGGGTCTAATCTTGCAAGCTTATCCGGCATATACTTCTT
ATACATGTTGTAGAGTTCATGAAATGAAGCCCGTGATGGAAACCCGCCCTGCATCAGGTCCAAAACAGAC
ACCATACCTGAACATTGAAGTTGAGACAAAATCTGAGCACCTTCAAAGTGGTGGCTTGTCATCTTTAAAT
TAGGTTTGATACAACGAATAAAGCTTGCTCCAGTACTTCGAAGTTTATCCAGAAGCAAATTTAACTGTGT
CTTAAACTTGTTTCCCACACTGATGAAGCTAAGTTTTCCTGCTTTTTGTTTAGTATCTTTGTTGTTATTT
GTGGATGATTCAAATAATTCCCGGATGAATTTATCCCTGGATTCACATATTAAGGACTCGAGAGACATAT
GCAAAGCATCATTATTTTTTTCCACGAACTGAGTAGTTTCATAGCAAACTGCCCCTGCAAAATGCCTGAT
AATGAAACCTTCGTCATCTCGTATGTTCCTATGGATTGCCAGCTTAGATTTTCTAGGAATAGAGAGTCGG
AAATGGTCTTTGTGCTTCTGGTGAACTGCAGATGTAAAGTGTTGATCACTTGGCTGTGGAAGGCGATTTT
CTTCATCCAGAATATCCAGTATTCCCACTAATCTTGCTTCAATTAAATCTATACAGTCCTGATTATCCAC
GTAATGTACTTCATTCACACCTAAACCTTCCTTTTGATAGAGTTCTTGTTCCTCCTTCAGAATCCTTTCA
TTAAAAAACTGTTGAAGTTTTTCATTGCAATAGTTGATGCAAAATTGTTCAAAACTGTTATGTTCAAAGT
ACTCAAAACCAGCAATGTCGAGGACTCCAATAAAATAGGATGAGGTTTCAAAAGGAAAACACTGATTTAC
TCTGTTCACTACATGATCAAAAAGATGGCTATAGACAGTCTTTGCCAAGGCATCCCGGGCATTGTTTGCT
TGCTCCACTTTCAAGGGCACCTTTATAACTGTTCCTTTGGCGCCCCCTGCTGTTGTTAGCATGACTCTTG
TGGTTAAACTTACACGAAGATCGTCTTGATCCAAACCCAGTAATTCTGCACAATATTCCAATGCCTGAGT
AGATTTATTCTTCAGGTTACAACCACCTGAAGTGCTGCCAGCTTCCTCAAAATCAATATTTCCAAGATGT
AGGACGCCAGCTACTACCCGGAACAGATCGAGCTTTTCTTCATCATCCAAACCGATTTTTTTCATGGCTG
TACACATTCTAATAAAGTCTCCATGGTCATCTAACAAAGGGTCTTTCAAGGAACCTGCCTTAAGGTACTC
AGGACTTTTTCGGTTCTGTAAAATCTGTTTGTCAGTTTCCTTGTTAGCAAAATATCGAGTGCAGCCCCGG
TTTAAATACCGAAAATTATCTGGGGAGCTCAAATGAAGTCTTTCCCTAATATCTTCAGAAGCACCAGCAC
ACAACCTATAAAAGATATGATAATTCCTTTCCTCTTTGCCTTGAACACAGATCCTAGATTTCTCTAGAAG
ATAATGTGAGACAAATCCTCCAACAACTGAACTCTTTTCATTAAAATGTATTTCTACAAATTTCCCAAAT
CGACTGCTATTATTGTTGCGGACAGTCTTTGCATTTCCAAAGGCTTCTAGGAGTGGGTTAGCTTCAACAA
TTCTATCATCAATATCTTGACCGGTTCCATAGGATTCAGTCAGATATCTTAGAACAAATTTTGTATTTTC
CGTTTTGCCAGCTCCTGATTCTCCAGATACAATGATAGACTGACTCAGCTTGAGCACCTTCATGTCTCGA
AAAGCCTTATCAGCAATTGCAAAGACATGAGGTGGCATGGTCCCAAGAGATTTTCCTTGGTAGGACTTTA
TTGTTTCTGAAGAGTAGATTTTAGGAATGTCAAAGTATGGGTTCACGGCAATCAGAATGTTGGCCACATA
TGTATAAATTCTGTCTTTACTGTATCGAACTTTGATATTATGGAGGAGTGTGGCTTCATTTAAATACATC
AATGAACAGTTATCTTCCACATCTTTCTTACTGTCCTCTTCCGCGGGGAACACTTGGTTTATGAGAGCCA
AAAAGGTCTTGCCTTTTTGGTTCAGGGGTTCAATTGTTAAGCTGTCAGGGCCAATATCCACGATATTGCC
CACCTGAAATCCATCTGTAGGGTGTGGTGCCCAAACGGGTTTTCCATCCTCGCTTCCGGCCAGCCCGGGG
AGCCAGCGCGCGATCTCACTGCCGATAAGGTCCGGGTTGTCTTCCTGGAGCAAGAACAATCCCGGGCCGA
TGTCCACTGTCTTGCAGTTGGGGAGGCTTTCGGCAAGTCTCGCGGCTTCGGCCGGGGGGATCAGTACGCC
GGGTGTGCCCCAGAACAACAACTTCGGGACAGGTGACTGGTGCAGCCAGTTCATGTATGCCTCGACGAGC
GCGACGATGTTCGCGGGCTCACCGGCGATGGGCAGCTCGTTGGGGAATCGCCACAGTGGCTCTCGGTCAA
CAGGCTTGAGGAAGGGCTCGCGATAGTGGTCCATCTCGACCTCCGTAAGCGGACGGACGACCCCCATCGG
GAGCGCACCCTCGATGAAAGCGTTCTGATCGATGATCAACTCTCGGCCGACGTCGGCGGTCCGGAAGGCC
TGGAAGGTTTCACGGGCGAATTCTGGCCATTCGTCCCACGTCGGGATAGGCCGGATGAATTCCATACATG
CAATACCTTTGACCCGTTCCGGATTGCGCTTGGCCCAGTGGAATCCGAGAGCTGAGCCCCAGTCGTGGAT
GACCAGGACGACCTCTTCCAAACCCAAGGCTTCGATGAAGGCATCGAGGTAGCGGACGTGGTCGTCGAAG
AAATAATCGAGGTCTGGTTTGTCCGATTTTCCCATCCCGATCAGGTCTGGAGCAATGCACCGATGACTCG
GTGCTACATGCGGGATGATGTTGCGCCACAGGTAGGACGAGGTCGGGTTACCGTGCAGGAACAGCACAGG
CGTGCCATCCCGCGGTCCAACATCGACGTAGTGCATACGCTCGCCCAGGACTTCCACATAATGGGGGTCG
AAGGGGAAGCCTGTACCGATTTCGGAGGATCCGCCCTTATCGTCATCGTCCTTGTAGTCCATGGGTATAT
CTCCTTCTTAAAGTTAAACAAAATTATTTCTAGAGGGGAATTGTTATCCGCTCACAATTCCCCTATAGTG
AGTCGTATTAATTTCCGCGGTCACTTGGTTGTTCACGATCTTGTCGCCGCCAGTGTCAACTTGCAACTGA
AACAATATCCAACATGAACGTCAATTTATACTGCCCTAATGGCGAACACGATAACAATATTTCTTTTATT
ATGCCCTCTAAAACCAACGCGGTTATCGTTTATTTATTCAAATTAGATATAGAACATCCGCCGACATACA
ATGTTAATGCAAAAACGCGTTTGGTGAGCGGATACGAAAACAGTCGGCCGATAAACATTAATCTGAGGTC
GATAACACCGTCCTTGAACGGAACACGAGGAGCGTACGTGATCAGCTGCATTCGCGCGCCGCGCCTTTAT
CGAGATTTATTTGCATACAACAAGTACACTGCGCCGTTGGGATTTGTGGTAACGCGCACACATGCAGAGC
TGCAAGTGTGGCACATTTTGTCTGTGCGCAAAACCTTTGAAGCCAAAAGTACGAGGTCCGTTACGGGCAT
GCTAGCGCACACGGACAATGGACCCGACAAATTCTACGCCAAGGATTTAATGATAATGTCGGGCAACGTA
TCCGTTCATTTTATCAATAACCTACAAAAATGTCGCGCGCATCACAAAGACATCGACGCGCGTAGAATTC
TACCCGTAAAGCGAGTTTAGTTATGAGCCATGTGCAAAACATGACATCAGCTTTTATTTTTATAACAAAT
GACATCATTTCTTGATTGTGTTTTACACGTAGAATTCTACTCGTAAAGCGAGTTCAGTTTTGAAAAACAA
ATGACATCATCTTTTTGATTGTGCTTTACAAGTAGAATTCTACCCGTAAATCAAGTTCGGTTTTGAAAAA
CAAATGAGTCATATTGTATGATATCATATTGCAAAACAAATGACTCATCAATCGATCGTGCGTTACACGT
AGAATTCTACTCGTAAAGCGAGTTTATGAGCCGTGTGCAAAACATGACATCATCTCGATTTGAAAAACAA
ATGACATCATCCACTGATCGTGCGTTACAAGTAGAATTCTACTCGTAAAGCCAGTTCGGTTATGAGCCGT
GTGCAAAACATGACATCAGCTTATGACTCATACTTGATTGTGTTTTACGCGCCCGGGAATTCGTAATCAT
GGTCATAGCTGTTTCCTGTGTGAAATTGTTATCCGCTCACAATTCCACACAACATACGAGCCGGAAGCAT
AAAGTGTAAAGCCTGGGGTGCCTAATGAGTGAGCTAACTCACATTAATTGCGTTGCGCTCACTGCCCGCT
TTCCAGTCGGGAAACCTGTCGTGCCAGCTGCATTAATGAATCGGCCAACGCGCGGGGAGAGGCGGTTTGC
GTATTGGGCGCTCTTCCGCTTCCTCGCTCACTGACTCGCTGCGCTCGGTCGTTCGGCTGCGGCGAGCGGT
ATCAGCTCACTCAAAGGCGGTAATACGGTTATCCACAGAATCAGGGGATAACGCAGGAAAGAACATGTGA
GCAAAAGGCCAGCAAAAGGCCAGGAACCGTAAAAAGGCCGCGTTGCTGGCGTTTTTCCATAGGCTCCGCC
CCCCTGACGAGCATCACAAAAATCGACGCTCAAGTCAGAGGTGGCGAAACCCGACAGGACTATAAAGATA
CCAGGCGTTTCCCCCTGGAAGCTCCCTCGTGCGCTCTCCTGTTCCGACCCTGCCGCTTACCGGATACCTG
TCCGCCTTTCTCCCTTCGGGAAGCGTGGCGCTTTCTCATAGCTCACGCTGTAGGTATCTCAGTTCGGTGT
AGGTCGTTCGCTCCAAGCTGGGCTGTGTGCACGAACCCCCCGTTCAGCCCGACCGCTGCGCCTTATCCGG
TAACTATCGTCTTGAGTCCAACCCGGTAAGACACGACTTATCGCCACTGGCAGCAGCCACTGGTAACAGG
ATTAGCAGAGCGAGGTATGTAGGCGGTGCTACAGAGTTCTTGAAGTGGTGGCCTAACTACGGCTACACTA
GAAGAACAGTATTTGGTATCTGCGCTCTGCTGAAGCCAGTTACCTTCGGAAAAAGAGTTGGTAGCTCTTG
ATCCGGCAAACAAACCACCGCTGGTAGCGGTGGTTTTTTTGTTTGCAAGCAGCAGATTACGCGCAGAAAA
AAAGGATCTCAAGAAGATCCTTTGATCTTTTCTACGGGGTCTGACGCTCAGTGGAACGAAAACTCACGTT
AAGGGATTTTGGTCATGAGATTATCAAAAAGGATCTTCACCTAGATCCTTTTAAATTAAAAATGAAGTTT
TAAATCAATCTAAAGTATATATGAGTAAACTTGGTCTGACAGTTACCAATGCTTAATCAGTGAGGCACCT
ATCTCAGCGATCTGTCTATTTCGTTCATCCATAGTTGCCTGACTCCCCGTCGTGTAGATAACTACGATAC
GGGAGGGCTTACCATCTGGCCCCAGTGCTGCAATGATACCGCGAGACCCACGCTCACCGGCTCCAGATTT
ATCAGCAATAAACCAGCCAGCCGGAAGGGCCGAGCGCAGAAGTGGTCCTGCAACTTTATCCGCCTCCATC
CAGTCTATTAATTGTTGCCGGGAAGCTAGAGTAAGTAGTTCGCCAGTTAATAGTTTGCGCAACGTTGTTG
CCATTGCTACAGGCATCGTGGTGTCACGCTCGTCGTTTGGTATGGCTTCATTCAGCTCCGGTTCCCAACG
ATCAAGGCGAGTTACATGATCCCCCATGTTGTGCAAAAAAGCGGTTAGCTCCTTCGGTCCTCCGATCGTT
GTCAGAAGTAAGTTGGCCGCAGTGTTATCACTCATGGTTATGGCAGCACTGCATAATTCTCTTACTGTCA
TGCCATCCGTAAGATGCTTTTCTGTGACTGGTGAGTACTCAACCAAGTCATTCTGAGAATAGTGTATGCG
GCGACCGAGTTGCTCTTGCCCGGCGTCAATACGGGATAATACCGCGCCACATAGCAGAACTTTAAAAGTG
CTCATCATTGGAAAACGTTCTTCGGGGCGAAAACTCTCAAGGATCTTACCGCTGTTGAGATCCAGTTCGA
TGTAACCCACTCGTGCACCCAACTGATCTTCAGCATCTTTTACTTTCACCAGCGTTTCTGGGTGAGCAAA
AACAGGAAGGCAAAATGCCGCAAAAAAGGGAATAAGGGCGACACGGAAATGTTGAATACTCATACTCTTC
CTTTTTCAATATTATTGAAGCATTTATCAGGGTTATTGTCTCATGAGCGGATACATATTTGAATGTATTT
AGAAAAATAAACAAATAGGGGTTCCGCGCACATTTCCCCGAAAAGTGCCACCTGACGTCCATGCACCATT
CCTTGCGGCGGCGGTGCTCAACGGCCTCAACCTACTACTGGGCTGCTTCCTAATGCAGGAGTCGCATAAG
GGAGAGCGTCGAGATCCCGGACACCATCGAATGGCGCAAAACCTTTCGCGGTATGGCATGATAGCGCCCG
GAAGAGAGTCAATTCAGGGTGGTGAATGTGAAACCAGTAACGTTATACGATGTCGCAGAGTATGCCGGTG
TCTCTTATCAGACCGTTTCCCGCGTGGTGAACCAGGCCAGCCACGTTTCTGCGAAAACGCGGGAAAAAGT
GGAAGCGGCGATGGCGGAGCTGAATTACATTCCCAACCGCGTGGCACAACAACTGGCGGGCAAACAGTCG
TTGCTGATTGGCGTTGCCACCTCCAGTCTGGCCCTGCACGCGCCGTCGCAAATTGTCGCGGCGATTAAAT
CTCGCGCCGATCAACTGGGTGCCAGCGTGGTGGTGTCGATGGTAGAACGAAGCGGCGTCGAAGCCTGTAA
AGCGGCGGTGCACAATCTTCTCGCGCAACGCGTCAGTGGGCTGATCATTAACTATCCGCTGGATGACCAG
GATGCCATTGCTGTGGAAGCTGCCTGCACTAATGTTCCGGCGTTATTTCTTGATGTCTCTGACCAGACAC
CCATCAACAGTATTATTTTCTCCCATGAAGACGGTACGCGACTGGGCGTGGAGCATCTGGTCGCATTGGG
TCACCAGCAAATCGCGCTGTTAGCGGGCCCATTAAGTTCTGTCTCGGCGCGTCTGCGTCTGGCTGGCTGG
CATAAATATCTCACTCGCAATCAAATTCAGCCGATAGCGGAACGGGAAGGCGACTGGAGTGCCATGTCCG
GTTTTCAACAAACCATGCAAATGCTGAATGAGGGCATCGTTCCCACTGCGATGCTGGTTGCCAACGATCA
GATGGCGCTGGGCGCAATGCGCGCCATTACCGAGTCCGGGCTGCGCGTTGGTGCGGATATCTCGGTAGTG
GGATACGACGATACCGAAGACAGCTCATGTTATATCCCGCCGTTAACCACCATCAAACAGGATTTTCGCC
TGCTGGGGCAAACCAGCGTGGACCGCTTGCTGCAACTCTCTCAGGGCCAGGCGGTGAAGGGCAATCAGCT
GTTGCCCGTCAGTCTGGTGAAAAGAAAAACCACCCTGGCGCCCAATACGCAAACCGCCTCTCCCCGCGCG
TTGGCCGATTCATTAATGCAGCTGGCACGACAGGTTTCCCGACTGGAAAGCGGGCAGTGAGCGCAACGCA
ATTAATGTAAGTTAGCTCACTCATTAGGCACCGGGATCTCGACCGATGCCCTTGAGAGCCTTCAACCCAG
TCAGCTCCTTCCGGTGGGCGCGGGGCATGACTATCGTGACGTCTAGATTGGTTACTGGGCGATGAAGGTT
TAGTCGGCAAATCGTCCAACGTTAGTGACAGCGTCAGCGGCAAGTTAATGCCTATCATTTTGTTGATAGG
CGCGGTCTTGTTTTTAGGTTTAATATTTTATTTTATCTACAGATACATGATGAAAGGAGGGAAGGGAGGT
GGTGTTGGCGCAGCAACGTCGCCAACTCCCATTGTTATTTCTATGCAAAACCCCACACCAACAACGGCCC
CTCGATAATAAAAGACAAAAATAATATAAAATATATGTATAATTAATTAAATTCAAAATATATGTATAAC
CTGAGGATAGTTCCTCCTTTCAGCAAAAAACCCCTCAAGACCCGTTTAGAGGCCCCAAGGGGTTATGCTA
GTTATTGCTCAGCGGTGGCAGCAGCCAACTCAGCTTCCTTTCGGCTGAGGTTAATCACTTAGTGCTCGAG
ATCCTCGGGGTCTTCCGGGGCGAGTTCTGGCTGGCTTGCACGTGTATACAGCTGTGCGGCCGTTAGGATC
TTAATGCAGACCCTCACAATTCATAATGAGTGCGGCATCCTTTTTTGGCGAATATGCCTTGGCCTTTTCA
GTCTCGGCTACTTGTATGGAGCGTAGTTTCGTTTTAAGTGAGTTTATCTCACGATTCATGGCTTCCTGCG
ATTCAATCATGTCCTCGCACTCACGCTGGTATTTGCGCTTCTGCGTCTTCTCCTTCTGCAATTCCTCTTC
GGTTTCGTCCAAGTTGCGCTTGAGCAGTTTAATGCGGCTATTCAGCTTATCCATTTGCTCCTTGTGCTGG
TCGACGTGTCTCCGTTCATCCTCGATGTTCATTGTAAGCTCCTTAATCTTCTTGTCCATCTTCCGATTGG
CCTTTTGCTGCAACAGCCTCTCCTTGCCCTCATTCTCCAGCTGCTCTTCTAGGTTGGCGATCTTGGCCTC
TAGCGTGGCGATTGTCGCCTTTACTTTAGTGCGCTGTGCTGTCTCTATTTCGGCAAGCTTAGCCTTCAGC
TCCTTGTTTTGGCGTTCGAGCAGAGCGCGCCCGTTTTCGTTCTTCTGAGAGTTCGATTTTTCGTTTGCCA
ACTCAGTGGTCAGCTGCTCAATCTGCAGCTGCGCCTTGCGGCTGCGATCCAGCAGCACCTCAGAGTTGGA
CTGTTCCTCCTCCAACTCCTCCTCAAGAGTGGCAATGCGGGCTTCCAATCGGCGCTTCTCGTCGATCATT
AAGGATCCCTTGTTGGCATTGTTGGCAATTTCTTCGGCCAATTCGTCACGCTCCGTTTCGGCAGCACGTC
GCGCCCTCTCTGAGCTGGCCAGATCTTCAGTCAGCTGTAATACTTCTGCCTCCAGGGCCTTGACCTTGCG
CTCCGCCTCCTTGCTCAACGCCTGTAGCTCTTCCTTGGCGGCCTTTGCCTCCTCGGCGTCGCGCAGCGCG
TCCTTGACTTGTGCTTGCAGCTTCTTCGCATGCTTCAACGCATCTTCCTTCACCTTGTTATGCATCTCCA
TGGTGGTTTCGATCTCTTTCAGGTCGCCCTCCAGTTTCTTTTTTGACGCCACAGCAGCCGTGCGCTGTTT
ACGTTCCTCGTCTAGTTCGGTTTCAAGATCCCGCAGTTGCTTGACAAGTCCGCGTCTTTTCTCCTCGGCA
CCCTCTTCCTTAGCTAGCAGGTCGCGTTCAAACTGGGAACGAAGGGCCTGCATGTTCACCTCTAGGCGCA
ATTTCGCGTCTTCGGTCAGCTGTAGGTCGTCCTCAAGTTCCTCGTTTTGTGCTTTCAGTTCAGCCAGCTG
AGACTCTAGCGCCCGCTTCGCTTTCTCCAGTTCGTGGACGTTTTTATCGGCTGTACCCTGTGTGTTGGCC
AAGTCATCGAGTTCATTTTGGAGGGTCTTTCGCTTGTTCTCAAGATCTTCAATTTTGTCAAAGGCTTCGT
CTAGCTCGCGGGAAACCGACAGCACCTTGGTTTCCTTTTCGCGGGCCTCTCGTTCTGCAGTATCACGCTC
TTGGGCGATCTGTTCTGATATGGCTTTCTCCTCGGCAAGAATTTTGTCGAAGTTTTTTTGTTTTTTCTCC
AATTCGAGCACCTTCGTACGTTGCGCTTCCAACTCAATGGTGGCATCTTCAAGCTCCGACTGTATCTTTT
TTTTGCTTTTGTCGAGGCGGTCGTTTTGGGCAATAAGTTCCTTAACCTGCCGTTCTAATGCCTCGATATC
CTTATTGAGCCGCTTCTTCCCCTCTTCCAGTTCTTTGGCCAGATCTGCATCTTCCTCGGCCTTCTTTTTA
ATTTCTTGCATTTGGGTGGTGACTTCGGCCAGTTTTCGTTCGTAATTACGTTTGGCTTCATCATCCTCCT
CAAGCTGCTCTTGTAGAGCCTCCTTCTCTGACTCGATCTGACGCAGCTTGGAGCTGAGGCCCAACTTTTG
GCGCGTTTCCTCTTCCAACAGCTGCTGGGCTTCAGTAAGCTGTGATTCCATGTTGCTTGCAGACTTTACG
GCGGCCGAGGCTTTTAGTTCGGCTTCCTCCAGCTGGTTTGTTATGTTCTCAGCTTCCTGTTGCAGTTTTG
TGCACTTCTCCTGAAGTTCCGAGCGGGCGCGTTCAATCTCAGCCAGTTTTACCTGCAATTCAGCAATCTG
CGACTCTGCCTGCTTGCGCCGTCGGTCGTTTTCTTGCCGGGAGCTGTTGACGCTGCGCAGTTCAGTGGCC
AAGTCGGCGTTTTCCGCCTCCAAGGTGCCCTTGGCTTTTTCAAGGACTGTTTTGGCTTTTCGTAGGTTTT
CAAGCTGATCGTTGATGCTGTTGAGCTCCTGCGAATGTTTGTGTCGCATGTCGGCCAAAACACCTTCGTG
GTTAACAGTCTCCTCTTCGAGAGACTTTTTTAGGGTAGCCAACTCCTGCTCGCGTTTAGAACGCAATTCT
TGCTGAGCGCTGATGAATCCCCTAATGATTTTTATCAAAATCATTAAGTTAAGGTAGATACACATCTTGT
CATATGATCAAATGGTTTCGCCAAAAATCAATAATCAGACAACAAAATGTGCGAACTCGATATTTTACAC
GACTCTCTTTACCAATTCTGCCCCGAATTACACTTAAAACGACTCAACAGCTTAACGTTGGCTTGCCACG
CCTTACTTGACTGTAAAACTCTCACTCTTACCGAACTTGGCCGTAACCTGCCAACCAAAGCGAGAACAAA
ACATAACATCAAACGAATCGACCGATTGTTAGGTAATCGTCACCTCCACAAAGAGCGACTCGCTGTATAC
CGTTGGCATGCTAGCTTTATCTGTTCGGGCAATACGATGCCCATTGTACTTGTTGACTGGTCTGATATCC
GTGAGCAAAAACGGCTTATGGTATTGCGAGCTTCAGTCGCACTACACGGTCGTTCTGTTACTCTTTATGA
GAAAGCGTTCCCGCTTTCAGAGCAATGTTCAAAGAAAGCTCATGACCAATTTCTAGCCGACCTTGCGAGC
ATTCTACCGAGTAACACCACACCGCTCATTGTCAGTGATGCTGGCTTTAAAGTGCCATGGTATAAATCCG
TTGAGAAGCTGGGTTGGTACTGGTTAAGTCGAGTAAGAGGAAAAGTACAATATGCAGACCTAGGAGCGGA
AAACTGGAAACCTATCAGCAACTTACATGATATGTCATCTAGTCACTCAAAGACTTTAGGCTATAAGAGG
CTGACTAAAAGCAATCCAATCTCATGCCAAATTCTATTGTATAAATCTCGCTCTAAAGGCCGAAAAAATC
AGCGCTCGACACGGACTCATTGTCACCACCCGTCACCTAAAATCTACTCAGCGTCGGCAAAGGAGCCATG
GATTCTAGCAACTAACTTACCTGTTGAAATTCGAACACCCAAACAACTTGTTAATATCTATTCGAAGCGA
ATGCAGATTGAAGAAACCTTCCGAGACTTGAAAAGTCCTGCCTACGGACTAGGCCTACGCCATAGCCGAA
CGAGCAGCTCAGAGCGTTTTGATATCATGCTGCTAATCGCCCTGATGCTTCAACTAACATGTTGGCTTGC
GGGCGTTCATGCTCAGAAACAAGGTTGGGACAAGCACTTCCAGGCTAACACAGTCAGAAATCGAAACGTA
CTCTCAACAGTTCGCTTAGGCATGGAAGTTTTGCGGCATTCTGGCTACACAATAACAAGGGAAGACTTAC
TCGTGGCTGCAACCCTACTAGCTCAAAATTTATTCACACATGGTTACGCTTTGGGGAAATTATGAGGGGA
TCTCTCAGTGCTGAGCGGCTGTGGTGTCCAGCGAGTCCAGCAACTCATTCTTGAGAGCCTCTAGTTCCTC
GCTAAGGTCGCGTCTAACCTTCTCCGCCTTGGCACGGGCCGCCTTTTCGGCCTCTAGGTCCTCTTGAATC
TCGGCCAGCTGCGACTCCAGCTCGCGTTGAGCCTTTTGTGCGGTGGCCTTCGTGGCCGATTCCTCGTCAA
TGCGCAACAGAGTCTGGGTAAGTTCTTCCTCGCGTTTGGCCAGTTGAGCCTGCATTTCATCTACTTGTAC
GCGCCGTTCGTTCAGCTGTTCTTTAAGATCAGCAACTTCAGTCTCGATCTTCCGCTTAGATCGATCAGAC
TCCTGTCGCTGCTGCTGATCCTTGTGCAAACGTTCCTCGAGCTCCGAGATTGTGGCTTCGTGCTTGGCTT
TCAGCTTGGCCAGGTGTTTAGCCTTTTCCTCCTCCTCAGCAAGTGTCTGGGACAGATCGTTAGCACGCTC
TTCCAATAGCTTCTTTTCCTTCAGAAGCTTTTGGTTCTGGTCGTCAGTTAACGCAAGATCTTCTTCGTAC
TTTTTAATTTTAGCGTCGAGCTGCACTTTCTCCAATTGTAGTTTTTGGCGTGCGGCCTCTTCTTCTTCGA
GTTGCTCTTCCAGATCTTGAATATTAAGCTCAAGTTTCTTTTTTTCGCCTCCAAGCGCGAGGACTCGTTC
CTCTTCTTCTTCGATGCGCGTTTCAAGCTCTTGCATCATATCCTCCAGTTCTTGTTTGCGTGCCATTAGT
CTAGAGCGCGACTCCTCGGCCTCGGCGCAAAGTTCGATTTCGGCTTGAAGCTGCTCTGCTAGAGTGGTCT
TCTCCACCAAAGCCTGCTGGTACTTGCGCTCGTACTCCTGCGTATTCTTGGCCAGAGTGTCAAGCTTCTC
GCGTACCTGCTTCAGCTCATCCTCCTTCTGGACAAGCTTCTCTTCCTGCTTTGTAACTTCCAACAGGGGA
GAACCGGCTACCAATGTCATTTTCTCGTTGATCCATGCCTCCTCTTCCTCAACATTTGCTACAAACTGTT
GGTACTCCAGGGACTCCTCCAGACGTTGCCCCCGAGCAGCTGCCAGCTGTTTTAACTCTTTCCAGTGGTC
CACAAACTGAGCCAGTCTTTGCTGTATCTCCTCCTTCCCAATTGTGTTATCATCTGAAAGCTTCTTGCCA
GTGTCTAGAACACCCTGGATAGCAGGTTCATGGGCAGCTAATTCTGCTTCCAAGCGCTTATGTTTCTTCC
TCAGGTTCTGCACACCAGTCAGATCTCTGCCATAGTCCTCTGAGCTCACCAACAGTTTCTTCTCTTTGAT
CCAGGACTCCTCATCATCCATGTCACGGAAGAACTGATGCAAGCGGTGCGACTCGTTGAGCTTCGCACGG
CGGGCAGCTGCCATGCTCTTGATTCTCTGGAAGCGCCCATTTATAGTTTCACGTTTATCCTTTACTTGGG
AGGTATCGAAAGCACTGCTGGTCATCAAACTGTCAGCCTGGCTGTTCAGGTCCTTCAGCCGATCCTCATG
AGCAGATATATCAGCTTCCAGTAATTGGTGCTTCTTCAGAAGGTTGTTCACTGATGCCAAGTCCTTCCCA
TAGTCTTCAGATGCCAACAAAGCTTCCACCTCTGAAAGCCAGAAATCAAAGTCCTTGATGCCGGTATTGA
AATTCTGCTGTTTATTTTCAAGTTCAGCTAAAAGAGTGTTTTTGTAGGTTTCAGCAGATGATTTAACACC
AGTCCATTGTTGAGCAAAGAATGTATCTTTACGTTCAGTGAGTTCTGGTACACCATTGTAGTTGAGTTCA
GTTAATTGAGCAAGAATGCTGAGGAGATCAGAGTTTGATTGACCTTCCAATGATTGACATTCACCATCAA
AAGCTTCTAAATTCTTTAATTTAGCTTGAACAGCAGTGATACTGTCACCGGTTTCATTGGAACCGAGGTA
GACAGATTTGGTGGTGGCCCAGTTTTCGAGTTTCTTGAGAATACGATTGTATTTTTGTAAGAGAACTGCA
ATTTTCTTTTGACGTTTGAGTTCAATACGGAGGGCTTCAGCATGTTCTTGTTCAGCTTTCTCTAAAGCGG
ACCAAGTGGAATCGATTTCATTTGGAGTGA
